Addgene plasmid #183656: SopB(C460S)-EGFP
Purpose: C-terminally tagged Salmonella Typhimurium SopB (catalytically inactive) for mammalian expression
Depositing lab: Sergio Grinstein. Depositing organization: Hospital for Sick Children. Publication: Kinase-independent synthesis of 3-phosphorylated phosphoinositides by a phosphotransferase. Walpole GFW, Pacheco J, Chauhan N, Clark J, Anderson KE, Abbas YM, Brabant-Kirwan D, Montano-Rendon F, Liu Z, Zhu H, Brumell JH, Deiters A, Stephens LR, Hawkins PT, Hammond GRV, Grinstein S, Fairn GD. Nat Cell Biol. 2022 Apr 28. pii: 10.1038/s41556-022-00895-y. doi: 10.1038/s41556-022-00895-y. PubMed 35484249.
Backbone
  Vector backbone: pEGFP-N1
  Backbone manufacturer: Clontech
  Vector type: Mammalian Expression
  Selectable markers: Neomycin (select with G418)
Growth in bacteria
  Bacterial resistance: Kanamycin, 50 μg/mL
  Growth temperature: 37°C
  Growth strain: DH5alpha
  Copy number: High Copy
Gene/Insert
  Gene/Insert name: sopB (alt name: sigD)
  Species: Salmonella enterica serovar Typhimurium
  Mutation: C460S
  Entrez Gene: sopB (a.k.a. STM1091)
  Promoter: CMV
  Tag / fusion protein: EGFP (C terminal on insert)
  Cloning method: Gibson Cloning
  Sequencing primers: 5′ CMV-Fwd; 3′ SV40pA-R
Terms and licenses: Academic/Nonprofit Terms; Industry Terms: Not Available to Industry
How to cite: SopB(C460S)-EGFP was a gift from Sergio Grinstein (Addgene plasmid # 183656 ; http://n2t.net/addgene:183656 ; RRID:Addgene_183656)
