[The description below was written by a language model from this plasmid's Addgene catalogue record and pLannotate feature annotations shown in this document.]
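Description:
SopB(C460S)-EGFP is a mammalian expression plasmid built on the Clontech pEGFP-N1 backbone that encodes a catalytically inactive form of the Salmonella enterica serovar Typhimurium effector SopB (also called SigD) fused at its C terminus to EGFP. The sequenced plasmid is about 6.4 kb. It replicates in E. coli from a high-copy ColE1/pUC-type origin and also carries an f1 phage origin. A single NeoR/KanR (Tn5 aminoglycoside phosphotransferase) gene serves both hosts. A bacterial bla-type promoter drives it for kanamycin selection. The SV40 enhancer/early promoter, paired with an HSV TK polyadenylation signal, drives it for G418 selection of transfected mammalian cells. The short large T antigen, ble and bGH poly(A) fragments in the annotation appear to be partial matches within backbone sequence rather than functional elements.

The expression cassette uses the human CMV immediate-early enhancer and promoter. A remnant of the multiple cloning site follows, then the sopB coding sequence, which was inserted by Gibson assembly. EGFP lies a short distance downstream as the fusion partner, and the transcript ends at the SV40 polyadenylation signal. SopB is a type III secretion effector that Salmonella injects into host cells. There it remodels phosphoinositides, which contributes to membrane ruffling, invasion and maintenance of the Salmonella-containing vacuole. The C460S substitution is recorded as abolishing catalytic activity. The construct therefore likely serves as an enzymatically dead control alongside wild-type SopB, with the EGFP tag allowing the protein's localisation to be followed in live or fixed mammalian cells during studies of 3-phosphorylated phosphoinositide synthesis.
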