Features (pLannotate 1.2.2; 16 found; start..end, strand, type, name):
     33..336     +  enhancer       CMV enhancer: human cytomegalovirus immediate early enhancer
    337..540     +  promoter       CMV promoter: human cytomegalovirus (CMV) immediate early promoter
    563..607     +  misc_feature   MCS (fragment): multiple cloning site
    609..2291    +  CDS            sopB: SOPB_SALTY - Also known as sigD. Experimental evidence at protein level: Swiss-Prot protein existence level 1. Converts phosphatidylinositol 3,4,5-trisphosphate (PtdIns 3,4,5-P3) to PtdIns 3-P and prevents the transition of PtdIns 3-P to PtdIns 3,5-P2. It is one of the known effectors injected by Salmonella into the host cell and is required for invasion and for an efficient generation and maintenance of Salmonella-containing vacuole (SVC). Alteration of the phosphoinositide composition of the plasma membrane causes membrane ruffling and actin cytoskeleton rearrangements. The persistence of Pt
   2319..3038    +  CDS            EGFP: the original enhanced GFP (Yang et al., 1996) mammalian codon-optimized
   3055..3138    +  CDS            large T antigen (fragment): large T antigen from SV40 (simian virus 40)
   3161..3282    +  polyA_signal   SV40 poly(A) signal: SV40 polyadenylation signal
   3316..3744    -  rep_origin     f1 ori (sequence partly withheld): f1 bacteriophage origin of replication; arrow indicates direction of (+) strand synthesis
   3771..3875    +  promoter       AmpR promoter: bla
   3877..4234    +  promoter       SV40 promoter: SV40 enhancer and early promoter
   4269..5063    +  CDS            NeoR/KanR: aminoglycoside phosphotransferase from Tn5; aph(3')-II (or nptII); confers resistance to neomycin, kanamycin, and G418 (Geneticin®)
   5084..5236    +  CDS            ble (fragment): BLE_KLEPN - Experimental evidence at protein level: Swiss-Prot protein existence level 1. Binding protein with a strong affinity to the bleomycin family of antibiotics. Binds to CL990; an antimitotic-antibiotic compound. From Klebsiella pneumoniae.
   5295..5342    +  polyA_signal   HSV TK poly(A) signal: herpes simplex virus thymidine kinase polyadenylation signal (Cole and Stacy, 1985)
   5433..5449    -  polyA_signal   bGH poly(A) signal (fragment): bovine growth hormone polyadenylation signal
   5671..6259    +  rep_origin     ori: high-copy-number ColE1/pMB1/pBR322/pUC origin of replication
   6374..6401    +  enhancer       CMV enhancer (fragment): human cytomegalovirus immediate early enhancer
>Addgene plasmid #183656 | SopB(C460S)-EGFP | addgene full sequence | sequence record 360229 | Addgene NGS Result
TCATTAGTTCATAGCCCATATATGGAGTTCCGCGTTACATAACTTACGGTAAATGGCCCGCCTGGCTGAC
CGCCCAACGACCCCCGCCCATTGACGTCAATAATGACGTATGTTCCCATAGTAACGCCAATAGGGACTTT
CCATTGACGTCAATGGGTGGAGTATTTACGGTAAACTGCCCACTTGGCAGTACATCAAGTGTATCATATG
CCAAGTACGCCCCCTATTGACGTCAATGACGGTAAATGGCCCGCCTGGCATTATGCCCAGTACATGACCT
TATGGGACTTTCCTACTTGGCAGTACATCTACGTATTAGTCATCGCTATTACCATGGTGATGCGGTTTTG
GCAGTACATCAATGGGCGTGGATAGCGGTTTGACTCACGGGGATTTCCAAGTCTCCACCCCATTGACGTC
AATGGGAGTTTGTTTTGGCACCAAAATCAACGGGACTTTCCAAAATGTCGTAACAACTCCGCCCCATTGA
CGCAAATGGGCGGTAGGCGTGTACGGTGGGAGGTCTATATAAGCAGAGCTGGTTTAGTGAACCGTCAGAT
CCGCTAGCGCTACCGGACTCAGATCTCGAGCTCAAGCTTCGAATTCTAATGCAAATACAGAGCTTCTATC
ACTCAGCTTCACTAAAAACCCAGGAGGCTTTTAAAAGCCTACAAAAAACCTTATACAACGGAATGCAGAT
TCTCTCAGGCCAGGGCAAAGCGCCGGCTAAAGCGCCCGACGCTCGCCCGGAAATTATTGTCCTGCGAGAA
CCCGGCGCGACATGGGGGAATTATCTACAGCATCAGAAGGCGTCTAACCACTCGCTGCATAACCTCTATA
ACTTACAGCGCGATCTTCTTACCGTCGCGGCAACCGTTCTGGGTAAACAAGACCCGGTTCTAACGTCAAT
GGCAAACCAAATGGAGTTAGCCAAAGTTAAAGCGGACCGGCCAGCAACAAAACAAGAAGAAGCCGCGGCA
AAAGCATTGAAGAAAAATCTTATCGAACTTATTGCAGCACGCACTCAGCAGCAGGATGGCTTACCTGCAA
AAGAAGCTCATCGCTTTGCGGCAGTAGCGTTTAGAGATGCTCAGGTCAAGCAGCTTAATAACCAGCCCTG
GCAAACCATAAAAAATACACTCACGCATAACGGGCATCACTATACCAACACGCAGCTCCCTGCAGCAGAG
ATGAAAATCGGCGCAAAAGATATCTTTCCCAGTGCTTATGAGGGAAAGGGCGTATGCAGTTGGGATACCA
AGAATATTCATCACGCCAATAATTTGTGGATGTCCACGGTGAGTGTGCATGAGGACGGTAAAGATAAAAC
GCTTTTTTGCGGGATACGTCATGGCGTGCTTTCCCCCTATCATGAAAAAGATCCGCTTCTGCGTCACGTC
GGCGCTGAAAACAAAGCCAAAGAAGTATTAACTGCGGCACTTTTTAGTAAACCTGAGTTGCTTAACAAAG
CCTTAGCGGGCGAGGCGGTAAGCCTGAAACTGGTATCCGTCGGGTTACTCACCGCGTCGAATATTTTCGG
CAAAGAGGGAACGATGGTCGAGGACCAAATGCGCGCATGGCAATCGTTGACCCAGCCGGGAAAAATGATT
CATTTAAAAATCCGCAATAAAGATGGCGATCTACAGACGGTAAAAATAAAACCGGACGTCGCCGCATTTA
ATGTGGGTGTTAATGAGCTGGCGCTCAAGCTCGGCTTTGGCCTTAAGGCATCGGATAGCTATAATGCCGA
GGCGCTACATCAGTTATTAGGCAATGATTTACGCCCTGAAGCCAGACCAGGTGGCTGGGTTGGCGAATGG
CTGGCGCAATACCCGGATAATTATGAGGTCGTCAATACATTAGCGCGCCAGATTAAGGATATATGGAAAA
ATAACCAACATCATAAAGATGGCGGCGAACCCTATAAACTCGCACAACGCCTTGCCATGTTAGCCCATGA
AATTGACGCGGTACCCGCCTGGAATTCTAAAAGCGGCAAAGATCGTACAGGGATGATGGATTCAGAAATC
AAGCGAGAGATCATTTCCTTACATCAGACCCATATGTTAAGTGCGCCTGGTAGTCTTCCGGATAGCGGTG
GACAGAAAATTTTCCAAAAAGTATTACTGAATAGCGGTAACCTGGAGATTCAGAAACAAAATACGGGCGG
GGCGGGAAACAAAGTAATGAAAAATTTATCGCCAGAGGTGCTCAATCTTTCCTATCAAAAACGAGTTGGG
GATGAAAATATTTGGCAGTCAGTAAAAGGCATTTCTTCATTAATCACATCTCCCGGGATCCACCGGCCGG
TCGCCACCATGGTGAGCAAGGGCGAGGAGCTGTTCACCGGGGTGGTGCCCATCCTGGTCGAGCTGGACGG
CGACGTAAACGGCCACAAGTTCAGCGTGTCCGGCGAGGGCGAGGGCGATGCCACCTACGGCAAGCTGACC
CTGAAGTTCATCTGCACCACCGGCAAGCTGCCCGTGCCCTGGCCCACCCTCGTGACCACCCTGACCTACG
GCGTGCAGTGCTTCAGCCGCTACCCCGACCACATGAAGCAGCACGACTTCTTCAAGTCCGCCATGCCCGA
AGGCTACGTCCAGGAGCGCACCATCTTCTTCAAGGACGACGGCAACTACAAGACCCGCGCCGAGGTGAAG
TTCGAGGGCGACACCCTGGTGAACCGCATCGAGCTGAAGGGCATCGACTTCAAGGAGGACGGCAACATCC
TGGGGCACAAGCTGGAGTACAACTACAACAGCCACAACGTCTATATCATGGCCGACAAGCAGAAGAACGG
CATCAAGGTGAACTTCAAGATCCGCCACAACATCGAGGACGGCAGCGTGCAGCTCGCCGACCACTACCAG
CAGAACACCCCCATCGGCGACGGCCCCGTGCTGCTGCCCGACAACCACTACCTGAGCACCCAGTCCGCCC
TGAGCAAAGACCCCAACGAGAAGCGCGATCACATGGTCCTGCTGGAGTTCGTGACCGCCGCCGGGATCAC
TCTCGGCATGGACGAGCTGTACAAGTAAAGCGGCCGCGACTCTAGATCATAATCAGCCATACCACATTTG
TAGAGGTTTTACTTGCTTTAAAAAACCTCCCACACCTCCCCCTGAACCTGAAACATAAAATGAATGCAAT
TGTTGTTGTTAACTTGTTTATTGCAGCTTATAATGGTTACAAATAAAGCAATAGCATCACAAATTTCACA
AATAAAGCATTTTTTTCACTGCATTCTAGTTGTGGTTTGTCCAAACTCATCAATGTATCTTAAGGCGTAA
ATTGTAAGCGTTAATATTTTGTTAAAATTCGCGTTAAATTTTTGTTAAATCAGCTCATTTTTTAACCAAT
AGGCCGAAATCGGCAAAATCCCTTATAAATCAAAAGAATAGACCGAGATAGGGT
[37 nt withheld, positions 3415-3451]
AAAGAACGTGGACTCCAACGTCAAAGG
[49 nt withheld, positions 3479-3527]
T
[91 nt withheld, positions 3529-3619]
G
[124 nt withheld, positions 3621-3744]
CAGGTGGCACTTTTCGGGGAAATGTGCGCGGAACCCCTATTTGTTTATTTTTCTAAATACATTCAAATAT
GTATCCGCTCATGAGACAATAACCCTGATAAATGCTTCAATAATATTGAAAAAGGAAGAGTCCTGAGGCG
GAAAGAACCAGCTGTGGAATGTGTGTCAGTTAGGGTGTGGAAAGTCCCCAGGCTCCCCAGCAGGCAGAAG
TATGCAAAGCATGCATCTCAATTAGTCAGCAACCAGGTGTGGAAAGTCCCCAGGCTCCCCAGCAGGCAGA
AGTATGCAAAGCATGCATCTCAATTAGTCAGCAACCATAGTCCCGCCCCTAACTCCGCCCATCCCGCCCC
TAACTCCGCCCAGTTCCGCCCATTCTCCGCCCCATGGCTGACTAATTTTTTTTATTTATGCAGAGGCCGA
GGCCGCCTCGGCCTCTGAGCTATTCCAGAAGTAGTGAGGAGGCTTTTTTGGAGGCCTAGGCTTTTGCAAA
GATCGATCAAGAGACAGGATGAGGATCGTTTCGCATGATTGAACAAGATGGATTGCACGCAGGTTCTCCG
GCCGCTTGGGTGGAGAGGCTATTCGGCTATGACTGGGCACAACAGACAATCGGCTGCTCTGATGCCGCCG
TGTTCCGGCTGTCAGCGCAGGGGCGCCCGGTTCTTTTTGTCAAGACCGACCTGTCCGGTGCCCTGAATGA
ACTGCAAGACGAGGCAGCGCGGCTATCGTGGCTGGCCACGACGGGCGTTCCTTGCGCAGCTGTGCTCGAC
GTTGTCACTGAAGCGGGAAGGGACTGGCTGCTATTGGGCGAAGTGCCGGGGCAGGATCTCCTGTCATCTC
ACCTTGCTCCTGCCGAGAAAGTATCCATCATGGCTGATGCAATGCGGCGGCTGCATACGCTTGATCCGGC
TACCTGCCCATTCGACCACCAAGCGAAACATCGCATCGAGCGAGCACGTACTCGGATGGAAGCCGGTCTT
GTCGATCAGGATGATCTGGACGAAGAGCATCAGGGGCTCGCGCCAGCCGAACTGTTCGCCAGGCTCAAGG
CGAGCATGCCCGACGGCGAGGATCTCGTCGTGACCCATGGCGATGCCTGCTTGCCGAATATCATGGTGGA
AAATGGCCGCTTTTCTGGATTCATCGACTGTGGCCGGCTGGGTGTGGCGGACCGCTATCAGGACATAGCG
TTGGCTACCCGTGATATTGCTGAAGAGCTTGGCGGCGAATGGGCTGACCGCTTCCTCGTGCTTTACGGTA
TCGCCGCTCCCGATTCGCAGCGCATCGCCTTCTATCGCCTTCTTGACGAGTTCTTCTGAGCGGGACTCTG
GGGTTCGAAATGACCGACCAAGCGACGCCCAACCTGCCATCACGAGATTTCGATTCCACCGCCGCCTTCT
ATGAAAGGTTGGGCTTCGGAATCGTTTTCCGGGACGCCGGCTGGATGATCCTCCAGCGCGGGGATCTCAT
GCTGGAGTTCTTCGCCCACCCTAGGGGGAGGCTAACTGAAACACGGAAGGAGACAATACCGGAAGGAACC
CGCGCTATGACGGCAATAAAAAGACAGAATAAAACGCACGGTGTTGGGTCGTTTGTTCATAAACGCGGGG
TTCGGTCCCAGGGCTGGCACTCTGTCGATACCCCACCGAGACCCCATTGGGGCCAATACGCCCGCGTTTC
TTCCTTTTCCCCACCCCACCCCCCAAGTTCGGGTGAAGGCCCAGGGCTCGCAGCCAACGTCGGGGCGGCA
GGCCCTGCCATAGCCTCAGGTTACTCATATATACTTTAGATTGATTTAAAACTTCATTTTTAATTTAAAA
GGATCTAGGTGAAGATCCTTTTTGATAATCTCATGACCAAAATCCCTTAACGTGAGTTTTCGTTCCACTG
AGCGTCAGACCCCGTAGAAAAGATCAAAGGATCTTCTTGAGATCCTTTTTTTCTGCGCGTAATCTGCTGC
TTGCAAACAAAAAAACCACCGCTACCAGCGGTGGTTTGTTTGCCGGATCAAGAGCTACCAACTCTTTTTC
CGAAGGTAACTGGCTTCAGCAGAGCGCAGATACCAAATACTGTTCTTCTAGTGTAGCCGTAGTTAGGCCA
CCACTTCAAGAACTCTGTAGCACCGCCTACATACCTCGCTCTGCTAATCCTGTTACCAGTGGCTGCTGCC
AGTGGCGATAAGTCGTGTCTTACCGGGTTGGACTCAAGACGATAGTTACCGGATAAGGCGCAGCGGTCGG
GCTGAACGGGGGGTTCGTGCACACAGCCCAGCTTGGAGCGAACGACCTACACCGAACTGAGATACCTACA
GCGTGAGCTATGAGAAAGCGCCACGCTTCCCGAAGGGAGAAAGGCGGACAGGTATCCGGTAAGCGGCAGG
GTCGGAACAGGAGAGCGCACGAGGGAGCTTCCAGGGGGAAACGCCTGGTATCTTTATAGTCCTGTCGGGT
TTCGCCACCTCTGACTTGAGCGTCGATTTTTGTGATGCTCGTCAGGGGGGCGGAGCCTATGGAAAAACGC
CAGCAACGCGGCCTTTTTACGGTTCCTGGCCTTTTGCTGGCCTTTTGCTCACATGTTCTTTCCTGCGTTA
TCCCCTGATTCTGTGGATAACCGTATTACCGCCATGCATTAGTTATTAATAGTAATCAATTACGGGG
